Addgene plasmid #187024: EGFP-Tau(T217E)
Purpose: Expresses EGFP tagged human 2N4R tau (with T217E mutation) in mammalian cells with CMV promoter
Depositing lab: George Bloom. Depositing organization: University of Virginia. Publication: Localization, induction, and cellular effects of tau phosphorylated at threonine 217. Rajbanshi B, Guruacharya A, Mandell JW, Bloom GS. Alzheimers Dement. 2023 Jan 12. doi: 10.1002/alz.12892. PubMed 36633254.
Backbone
  Vector backbone: pRK5
  Backbone manufacturer: Clontech
  Backbone size w/o insert (bp): 5370
  Total vector size (bp): 7425
  Vector type: Mammalian Expression
Growth in bacteria
  Bacterial resistance: Ampicillin, 100 μg/mL
  Growth temperature: 37°C
  Growth strain: DH5alpha
  Copy number: Unknown
Gene/Insert
  Gene/Insert name: MAPT (alt names: Tau; This T217E tau construct contains human four-repeat tau and two inserts in N-terminal sequences with point mutation at T217E)
  Species: H. sapiens (human)
  Insert size (bp): 2055
  Mutation: Changed Threonine 217 to Glutamic acid
  Entrez Gene: MAPT (a.k.a. DDPAC, FTD1, FTDP-17, MAPTL, MSTD, MTBT1, MTBT2, PPND, PPP1R103, TAU, Tau-PHF6, tau-40)
  Promoter: CMV
  Tag / fusion protein: EGFP (N terminal on insert)
  Cloning method: Restriction Enzyme; 5′ cloning site BamHI (unknown if destroyed); 3′ cloning site SalI (unknown if destroyed)
  Sequencing primers: 5′ EGFP-C; 3′ SV40pA-R
Terms and licenses: Academic/Nonprofit Terms; Industry Terms: Not Available to Industry
Depositor comments: Please visit https://doi.org/10.1101/2022.04.18.488657 for bioRxiv preprint.
How to cite: EGFP-Tau(T217E) was a gift from George Bloom (Addgene plasmid # 187024 ; http://n2t.net/addgene:187024 ; RRID:Addgene_187024)
