[The description below was written by a language model from this plasmid's Addgene catalogue record and pLannotate feature annotations shown in this document.]
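Description:
EGFP-Tau(T217E) is a mammalian expression plasmid built on the pRK5 backbone that produces human tau fused at its N-terminus to EGFP. The insert is MAPT in the 2N4R form, meaning the full-length isoform with both N-terminal inserts and four microtubule-binding repeats, and it carries a point mutation changing threonine 217 to glutamic acid. Replacing a phosphorylatable residue with an acidic one is a common way to mimic constitutive phosphorylation, which fits the associated work on tau phosphorylated at threonine 217. The tau fragment was cloned between BamHI and SalI sites downstream of EGFP.

In the annotated sequence, the CMV immediate early enhancer and promoter, followed by a fragment of the CMV intron and an SP6 promoter, drive the EGFP open reading frame. This runs almost directly into the MAPT coding sequence and is terminated by an SV40 polyadenylation signal. A short match to an IgH signal sequence lies upstream of EGFP but is only a fragment. An SV40 enhancer/early promoter region sits downstream of the cassette, with no mammalian selection marker annotated, so the plasmid appears suited to transient transfection. Propagation in E. coli relies on a high-copy ColE1/pUC-type origin and ampicillin resistance from β-lactamase; an M13 origin and remnants of lac, bom and rop elements are backbone leftovers. The sequenced record is 6,693 nt, shorter than the 7,425 bp catalogue total, a discrepancy the record does not explain. The fluorescent fusion allows the localization and cellular effects of this tau variant to be followed in mammalian cells.
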