Features (pLannotate 1.2.2; 21 found; start..end, strand, type, name):
      1..589     +  rep_origin     ori: high-copy-number ColE1/pMB1/pBR322/pUC origin of replication
    772..864     +  CDS            lacI (fragment): lac repressor; lacI; The lac repressor binds to the lac operator to inhibit transcription in E. coli. This inhibition can be relieved by adding lactose or isopropyl-β-D-thiogalactopyranoside (IPTG).
    877..898     +  protein_bind   CAP binding site: CAP binding activates transcription in the presence of cAMP. E. coli catabolite activator protein
    913..943     +  promoter       lac promoter: promoter for the E. coli lac operon
    951..967     +  protein_bind   lac operator: The lac repressor binds to the lac operator to inhibit transcription in E. coli. This inhibition can be relieved by adding lactose or isopropyl-β-D-thiogalactopyranoside (IPTG). lac repressor encoded by lacI
   1020..1399    +  enhancer       CMV enhancer: human cytomegalovirus immediate early enhancer
   1400..1603    +  promoter       CMV promoter: human cytomegalovirus (CMV) immediate early promoter
   1739..1782    +  intron         CMV intron (fragment): modified intron A from human cytomegalovirus
   1834..1852    +  promoter       SP6 promoter: promoter for bacteriophage SP6 RNA polymerase
   1856..1893    +  CDS            IgH signal sequence (fragment): signal sequence from the mouse immunoglobulin heavy chain variable region
   1934..2650    +  CDS            EGFP: EGFP is a basic (constitutively fluorescent) green fluorescent protein published in 1996, derived from Aequorea victoria. It is reported to be a rapidly-maturing weak dimer with moderate acid sensitivity.
   2657..3976    +  CDS            MAPT (sequence partly withheld): TAU_SPECI - Experimental evidence at protein level: Swiss-Prot protein existence level 1. Promotes microtubule assembly and stability, and might be involved in the establishment and maintenance of neuronal polarity. The C-terminus binds axonal microtubules while the N-terminus binds neural plasma membrane components, suggesting that tau functions as a linker protein between both. Axonal polarity is predetermined by tau localization (in the neuronal cell) in the domain of the cell body defined by the centrosome. The short isoforms allow plasticity of the cytoskeleton whereas the longer isoforms
   4012..4146    +  polyA_signal   SV40 poly(A) signal: SV40 polyadenylation signal
   4215..4572    +  promoter       SV40 promoter: SV40 enhancer and early promoter
   4591..4745    +  CDS            lacZα (fragment): LacZα fragment of β-galactosidase; lacZ fragment
   4751..4802    -  misc_feature   bom (fragment): basis of mobility region from pBR322
   4821..5201    +  rep_origin     M13 ori (sequence partly withheld): M13 bacteriophage origin of replication; arrow indicates direction of (+) strand synthesis
   5277..5326    -  misc_feature   bom (fragment): basis of mobility region from pBR322
   5428..5463    -  CDS            rop (fragment): Rop protein, which maintains plasmids at low copy number; rop
   5558..5662    +  promoter       AmpR promoter: bla
   5663..6523    +  CDS            AmpR: β-lactamase; bla; confers resistance to ampicillin, carbenicillin, and related antibiotics
>Addgene plasmid #187024 | EGFP-Tau(T217E) | addgene full sequence | sequence record 369205 | Addgene NGS Result
TTGAGATCCTTTTTTTCTGCGCGTAATCTGCTGCTTGCAAACAAAAAAACCACCGCTACCAGCGGTGGTT
TGTTTGCCGGATCAAGAGCTACCAACTCTTTTTCCGAAGGTAACTGGCTTCAGCAGAGCGCAGATACCAA
ATACTGTTCTTCTAGTGTAGCCGTAGTTAGGCCACCACTTCAAGAACTCTGTAGCACCGCCTACATACCT
CGCTCTGCTAATCCTGTTACCAGTGGCTGCTGCCAGTGGCGATAAGTCGTGTCTTACCGGGTTGGACTCA
AGACGATAGTTACCGGATAAGGCGCAGCGGTCGGGCTGAACGGGGGGTTCGTGCACACAGCCCAGCTTGG
AGCGAACGACCTACACCGAACTGAGATACCTACAGCGTGAGCTATGAGAAAGCGCCACGCTTCCCGAAGG
GAGAAAGGCGGACAGGTATCCGGTAAGCGGCAGGGTCGGAACAGGAGAGCGCACGAGGGAGCTTCCAGGG
GGAAACGCCTGGTATCTTTATAGTCCTGTCGGGTTTCGCCACCTCTGACTTGAGCGTCGATTTTTGTGAT
GCTCGTCAGGGGGGCGGAGCCTATGGAAAAACGCCAGCAACGCGGCCTTTTTACGGTTCCTGGCCTTTTG
CTGGCCTTTTGCTCACATGTTCTTTCCTGCGTTATCCCCTGATTCTGTGGATAACCGTATTACCGCCTTT
GAGTGAGCTGATACCGCTCGCCGCAGCCGAACGACCGAGCGCAGCGAGTCAGTGAGCGAGGAAGCGGAAG
AGCGCCCAATACGCAAACCGCCTCTCCCCGCGCGTTGGCCGATTCATTAATGCAGCTGGCACGACAGGTT
TCCCGACTGGAAAGCGGGCAGTGAGCGCAACGCAATTAATGTGAGTTAGCTCACTCATTAGGCACCCCAG
GCTTTACACTTTATGCTTCCGGCTCGTATGTTGTGTGGAATTGTGAGCGGATAACAATTTCACACAGGAA
ACAGCTATGACATGATTACGAATTAATTCGAGCTCGCCCGACATTGATTATTGACTAGTTATTAATAGTA
ATCAATTACGGGGTCATTAGTTCATAGCCCATATATGGAGTTCCGCGTTACATAACTTACGGTAAATGGC
CCGCCTGGCTGACCGCCCAACGACCCCCGCCCATTGACGTCAATAATGACGTATGTTCCCATAGTAACGC
CAATAGGGACTTTCCATTGACGTCAATGGGTGGAGTATTTACGGTAAACTGCCCACTTGGCAGTACATCA
AGTGTATCATATGCCAAGTACGCCCCCTATTGACGTCAATGACGGTAAATGGCCCGCCTGGCATTATGCC
CAGTACATGACCTTATGGGACTTTCCTACTTGGCAGTACATCTACGTATTAGTCATCGCTATTACCATGG
TGATGCGGTTTTGGCAGTACATCAATGGGCGTGGATAGCGGTTTGACTCACGGGGATTTCCAAGTCTCCA
CCCCATTGACGTCAATGGGAGTTTGTTTTGGCACCAAAATCAACGGGACTTTCCAAAATGTCGTAACAAC
TCCGCCCCATTGACGCAAATGGGCGGTAGGCGTGTACGGTGGGAGGTCTATATAAGCAGAGCTCGTTTAG
TGAACCGTCAGATCGCCTGGAGACGCCATCCACGCTGTTTTGACCTCCATAGAAGACACCGGGACCGATC
CAGCCTCCGCGGCCGGGAACGGTGCATTGGAACGCGGATTCCCCGTGCCAAGAGTGACGTAAGTACCGCC
TATAGAGTCTATAGGCCCACCCCCTTGGCTTCGTTAGAACGCGGCTACAATTAATACATAACCTTATGTA
TCATACACATACGATTTAGGTGACACTATAGAATAACATCCACTTTGCCTTTCTCTCCACAGGTGTCCAC
TCCCAGGTCCAACTGCACCTCGGTTCTATCGATGGTCGCCACCATGGTGAGCAAGGGCGAGGAGCTGTTC
ACCGGGGTGGTGCCCATCCTGGTCGAGCTGGACGGCGACGTAAACGGCCACAAGTTCAGCGTGTCCGGCG
AGGGCGAGGGCGATGCCACCTACGGCAAGCTGACCCTGAAGTTCATCTGCACCACCGGCAAGCTGCCCGT
GCCCTGGCCCACCCTCGTGACCACCCTGACCTACGGCGTGCAGTGCTTCAGCCGCTACCCCGACCACATG
AAGCAGCACGACTTCTTCAAGTCCGCCATGCCCGAAGGCTACGTCCAGGAGCGCACCATCTTCTTCAAGG
ACGACGGCAACTACAAGACCCGCGCCGAGGTGAAGTTCGAGGGCGACACCCTGGTGAACCGCATCGAGCT
GAAGGGCATCGACTTCAAGGAGGACGGCAACATCCTGGGGCACAAGCTGGAGTACAACTACAACAGCCAC
AACGTCTATATCATGGCCGACAAGCAGAAGAACGGCATCAAGGTGAACTTCAAGATCCGCCACAACATCG
AGGACGGCAGCGTGCAGCTCGCCGACCACTACCAGCAGAACACCCCCATCGGCGACGGCCCCGTGCTGCT
GCCCGACAACCACTACCTGAGCAACCAGTCCGCCCTGAGCAAAGACCCCAACGAGAAGCGCGATCACATG
GTCCTGCTGGAGTTCGTGACCGCCGCCGGGATCACTCTCGGCATGGACGAGCTGTACAAGGGATCCGCTG
AGCCCCGCCAGGAGTTCGAAGTGATGGAAGATCACGCTGGGACGTACGGGTTGGGGGACAGGAAAGATCA
GGGGGGCTACACCATGCACCAAGACCAAGAGGGTGACACGGACGCTGGCCTGAAAGAATCTCCCCTGCAG
ACCCCCACTGAGGACGGATCTGAGGAACCGGGCTCTGAAACCTCTGATGCTAAGAGCACTCCAACAGCGG
AAGATGTGACAGCACCCTTAGTGGATGAGGGAGCTCCCGGCAAGCAGGCTGCCGCGCAGCCCCACACGGA
GATCCCAGAAGGAACCACAGCTGAAGAAGCAGGCATTGGAGACACCCCCAGCCTGGAAGACGAAGCTGCT
GGTCACGTGACCCAAGCTCGCATGGTCAGTAAAAGCAAAGACGGGACTGGAAGCGATGACAAAAAAGCCA
AGGGGGCTGATGGTAAAACGAAGATCGCCACACCGCGGGGAGCAGCCCCTCCAGGCCAGAAGGGCCAGGC
CAACGCCACCAGGATTCCAGCAAAAACCCCGCCCGCTCCAAAGACACCACCCAGCTCTGGTGAACCTCCA
AAATCAGGGGATCGCAGCGGCTACAGCAGCCCCGGCTCCCCAGGCACTCCCGGCAGCCGCTCCCGCACCC
CGTCCCTTCCAGAACCACCCACCCGGGAGCCCAAGAAGGTGGCAGTGGTCCGTACTCCACCCAAGTCGCC
GTCTTCCGCCAAGAGCCGCCTG
[387 nt withheld, positions 3383-3769]
ACCCACAAGCTGACCTTCCGCGAGAACGCCAAAGCCAAGACAGACCACGGGGCGGAGATCGTGTACAAGT
CGCCAGTGGTGTCTGGGGACACGTCTCCACGGCATCTCAGCAATGTCTCCTCCACCGGCAGCATCGACAT
GGTAGACTCGCCCCAGCTCGCCACGCTAGCTGACGAGGTGTCTGCCTCCCTGGCCAAGCAGGGTTTGTGA
GTCGACCTGCAGAAGCTTGGCCGCCATGGCCCAACTTGTTTATTGCAGCTTATAATGGTTACAAATAAAG
CAATAGCATCACAAATTTCACAAATAAAGCATTTTTTTCACTGCATTCTAGTTGTGGTTTGTCCAAACTC
ATCAATGTATCTTATCATGTCTGGATCGGGAATTAATTCGGCGCAGCACCATGGCCTGAAATAACCTCTG
AAAGAGGAACTTGGTTAGGTACCTTCTGAGGCGGAAAGAACCAGCTGTGGAATGTGTGTCAGTTAGGGTG
TGGAAAGTCCCCAGGCTCCCCAGCAGGCAGAAGTATGCAAAGCATGCATCTCAATTAGTCAGCAACCAGG
TGTGGAAAGTCCCCAGGCTCCCCAGCAGGCAGAAGTATGCAAAGCATGCATCTCAATTAGTCAGCAACCA
TAGTCCCGCCCCTAACTCCGCCCATCCCGCCCCTAACTCCGCCCAGTTCCGCCCATTCTCCGCCCCATGG
CTGACTAATTTTTTTTATTTATGCAGAGGCCGAGGCCGCCTCGGCCTCTGAGCTATTCCAGAAGTAGTGA
GGAGGCTTTTTTGGAGGCCTAGGCTTTTGCAAAAAGCTGTTAACAGCTTGGCACTGGCCGTCGTTTTACA
ACGTCGTGACTGGGAAAACCCTGGCGTTACCCAACTTAATCGCCTTGCAGCACATCCCCCTTTCGCCAGC
TGGCGTAATAGCGAAGAGGCCCGCACCGATCGCCCTTCCCAACAGTTGCGCAGCCTGAATGGCGAATGGC
GCCTGATGCGGTATTTTCTCCTTACGCATCTGTGCGGTATTTCACACCGCATA
[142 nt withheld, positions 4803-4944]
C
[141 nt withheld, positions 4946-5086]
CCTTTGACGTTGGAGTCCACGTTCTTT
[37 nt withheld, positions 5114-5150]
ACCCTATCTCGGGCTATTCTTTTGATTTATAAGGGATTTTGCCGATTTCGGCCTATTGGTTAAAAAATGA
GCTGATTTAACAAAAATTTAACGCGAATTTTAACAAAATATTAACGTTTACAATTTTATGGTGCACTCTC
AGTACAATCTGCTCTGATGCCGCATAGTTAAGCCAGCCCCGACACCCGCCAACACCCGCTGACGCGCCCT
GACGGGCTTGTCTGCTCCCGGCATCCGCTTACAGACAAGCTGTGACCGTCTCCGGGAGCTGCATGTGTCA
GAGGTTTTCACCGTCATCACCGAAACGCGCGAGACGAAAGGGCCTCGTGATACGCCTATTTTTATAGGTT
AATGTCATGATAATAATGGTTTCTTAGACGTCAGGTGGCACTTTTCGGGGAAATGTGCGCGGAACCCCTA
TTTGTTTATTTTTCTAAATACATTCAAATATGTATCCGCTCATGAGACAATAACCCTGATAAATGCTTCA
ATAATATTGAAAAAGGAAGAGTATGAGTATTCAACATTTCCGTGTCGCCCTTATTCCCTTTTTTGCGGCA
TTTTGCCTTCCTGTTTTTGCTCACCCAGAAACGCTGGTGAAAGTAAAAGATGCTGAAGATCAGTTGGGTG
CACGAGTGGGTTACATCGAACTGGATCTCAACAGCGGTAAGATCCTTGAGAGTTTTCGCCCCGAAGAACG
TTTTCCAATGATGAGCACTTTTAAAGTTCTGCTATGTGGCGCGGTATTATCCCGTATTGACGCCGGGCAA
GAGCAACTCGGTCGCCGCATACACTATTCTCAGAATGACTTGGTTGAGTACTCACCAGTCACAGAAAAGC
ATCTTACGGATGGCATGACAGTAAGAGAATTATGCAGTGCTGCCATAACCATGAGTGATAACACTGCGGC
CAACTTACTTCTGACAACGATCGGAGGACCGAAGGAGCTAACCGCTTTTTTGCACAACATGGGGGATCAT
GTAACTCGCCTTGATCGTTGGGAACCGGAGCTGAATGAAGCCATACCAAACGACGAGCGTGACACCACGA
TGCCTGTAGCAATGGCAACAACGTTGCGCAAACTATTAACTGGCGAACTACTTACTCTAGCTTCCCGGCA
ACAATTAATAGACTGGATGGAGGCGGATAAAGTTGCAGGACCACTTCTGCGCTCGGCCCTTCCGGCTGGC
TGGTTTATTGCTGATAAATCTGGAGCCGGTGAGCGTGGGTCTCGCGGTATCATTGCAGCACTGGGGCCAG
ATGGTAAGCCCTCCCGTATCGTAGTTATCTACACGACGGGGAGTCAGGCAACTATGGATGAACGAAATAG
ACAGATCGCTGAGATAGGTGCCTCACTGATTAAGCATTGGTAACTGTCAGACCAAGTTTACTCATATATA
CTTTAGATTGATTTAAAACTTCATTTTTAATTTAAAAGGATCTAGGTGAAGATCCTTTTTGATAATCTCA
TGACCAAAATCCCTTAACGTGAGTTTTCGTTCCACTGAGCGTCAGACCCCGTAGAAAAGATCAAAGGATC
TTC
